Addgene plasmid #185687: pPW3783 : CMVd3-ERmembrane-GST-2xHaloTag-KKMP
Purpose: Low-level transient expression of two tandem HaloTag proteins targeted to the ER membrane, fused with a GST for constitutive dimerization (making a HaloTag tetramer).
Depositing lab: Peter Walter. Depositing organization: University of California, San Francisco (UCSF). Publication: Endoplasmic reticulum stress activates human IRE1alpha through reversible assembly of inactive dimers into small oligomers. Belyy V, Zuazo-Gaztelu I, Alamban A, Ashkenazi A, Walter P. Elife. 2022 Jun 22;11:e74342. doi: 10.7554/eLife.74342. PubMed 35730415.
Backbone
  Vector backbone: pCMVd3
  Vector type: Mammalian Expression
Growth in bacteria
  Bacterial resistance: Kanamycin, 50 μg/mL
  Growth temperature: 37°C
  Growth strain: DH5alpha
  Copy number: High Copy
Gene/Insert
  Gene/Insert name: ERmembrane-GST-2xHaloTag-KKMP
  Species: Synthetic
  Cloning method: Gibson Cloning
Terms and licenses: Academic/Nonprofit Terms; Industry Terms: Not Available to Industry
How to cite: pPW3783 : CMVd3-ERmembrane-GST-2xHaloTag-KKMP was a gift from Peter Walter (Addgene plasmid # 185687 ; http://n2t.net/addgene:185687 ; RRID:Addgene_185687)
