[The description below was written by a language model from this plasmid's Addgene catalogue record and pLannotate feature annotations shown in this document.]
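Description:
pPW3783 : CMVd3-ERmembrane-GST-2xHaloTag-KKMP is a 6.2 kb mammalian expression plasmid built on the pCMVd3 backbone and intended for low-level transient expression. It is maintained in E. coli at high copy through a ColE1/pUC-type origin and selected with kanamycin. The resistance gene is the Tn5 NeoR/KanR aminoglycoside phosphotransferase, preceded by both a bacterial bla (AmpR) promoter and the SV40 early promoter and followed by the HSV TK polyadenylation signal. This arrangement in principle also allows G418 selection in mammalian cells. An f1 origin is also present. Short annotated fragments of ble, the bGH poly(A) signal and SV40 large T antigen appear to be backbone remnants rather than functional parts.

The payload is a synthetic fusion assembled by Gibson cloning and driven by the CMVd3 promoter, a heavily truncated CMV immediate early promoter, with only a small enhancer fragment, that gives much weaker expression than full-length CMV. The open reading frame begins with a short fragment of human ERN1 (IRE1), which presumably supplies the ER membrane targeting element named in the construct. Schistosoma japonicum GST follows, then two tandem HaloTag domains, with an SV40 poly(A) signal terminating the transcript. The KKMP in the name suggests a C-terminal dilysine-type ER retention motif, although the feature table does not annotate it.

GST dimerizes constitutively, so each complex should carry four HaloTag units, forming an ER-membrane-anchored HaloTag tetramer that can be covalently labelled with chloroalkane ligands. The associated work concerns the oligomeric state of IRE1alpha during ER stress, so a likely role is as a defined-stoichiometry reference at low expression levels, though the record does not spell this out.
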