Features (pLannotate 1.2.2; 16 found; start..end, strand, type, name):
     51..95      +  promoter       CMVd3 promoter: truncated human cytomegalovirus (CMV) immediate early promoter that yields strongly reduced expression relative to the full-length promoter
    140..319     +  CDS            ERN1 (fragment): ERN1_HUMAN - Also known as IRE1 From Homo sapiens (Human).
    326..979     +  CDS            GST26_SCHJA: Experimental evidence at protein level: Swiss-Prot protein existence level 1. GST isoenzymes appear to play a central role in the parasite detoxification system. Other functions are also suspected including a role in increasing the solubility of haematin in the parasite gut. From Schistosoma japonicum (Blood fluke).
   1007..1897    +  CDS            HaloTag®: modified bacterial dehalogenase that forms covalent bonds with chloroalkane derivatives
   1967..2857    +  CDS            HaloTag®: modified bacterial dehalogenase that forms covalent bonds with chloroalkane derivatives
   2894..2978    +  CDS            large T antigen (fragment): large T antigen from SV40 (simian virus 40)
   3001..3122    +  polyA_signal   SV40 poly(A) signal: SV40 polyadenylation signal
   3156..3584    -  rep_origin     f1 ori (sequence partly withheld): f1 bacteriophage origin of replication; arrow indicates direction of (+) strand synthesis
   3611..3715    +  promoter       AmpR promoter: bla
   3784..3994    +  promoter       SV40 promoter: SV40 early promoter
   4037..4831    +  CDS            NeoR/KanR: aminoglycoside phosphotransferase from Tn5; aph(3')-II (or nptII); confers resistance to neomycin, kanamycin, and G418 (Geneticin®)
   4852..5004    +  CDS            ble (fragment): BLE_KLEPN - Experimental evidence at protein level: Swiss-Prot protein existence level 1. Binding protein with a strong affinity to the bleomycin family of antibiotics. Binds to CL990; an antimitotic-antibiotic compound. From Klebsiella pneumoniae.
   5063..5110    +  polyA_signal   HSV TK poly(A) signal: herpes simplex virus thymidine kinase polyadenylation signal (Cole and Stacy, 1985)
   5201..5217    -  polyA_signal   bGH poly(A) signal (fragment): bovine growth hormone polyadenylation signal
   5439..6027    +  rep_origin     ori: high-copy-number ColE1/pMB1/pBR322/pUC origin of replication
   6142..50      +  enhancer       CMV enhancer (fragment) (across the origin): human cytomegalovirus immediate early enhancer
>Addgene plasmid #185687 | pPW3783 : CMVd3-ERmembrane-GST-2xHaloTag-KKMP | addgene full sequence | sequence record 366415 | Addgene NGS Result
TAGTAATCAATTACGGGGTCATTAGTTCATAGCCCATATATGGAGTTCCGATGGGCGGTAGGCGTGTACG
GTGGGAGGTCTATATAAGCAGAGCTGGTTTAGTGAACCGTCAGATCCGCTAGCGCTACCGGTCGCCACCA
TGCCGGCCCGGCGGCTGCTGCTGCTGCTGACGCTGCTGCTGCCCGGCCTCGGGATTTTTGGAAGTATGCT
TAAGGACATGGCTACCATCATCCTGAGCACCTTCCTGCTGATTGGCTGGGTGGCCTTCATCATCACCTAT
CCCCTGAGCATGCATGGAGGATCTGGAGGCGGCGGGTCCGGCGGAATGTCCCCTATACTAGGTTATTGGA
AAATTAAGGGCCTTGTGCAACCCACTCGACTTCTTTTGGAATATCTTGAAGAAAAATATGAAGAGCATTT
GTATGAGCGCGATGAAGGTGATAAATGGCGAAACAAAAAGTTTGAATTGGGTTTGGAGTTTCCCAATCTT
CCTTATTATATTGATGGTGATGTTAAATTAACACAGTCTATGGCCATCATACGTTATATAGCTGACAAGC
ACAACATGTTGGGTGGTTGTCCAAAAGAGCGTGCAGAGATTTCAATGCTTGAAGGAGCGGTTTTGGATAT
TAGATACGGTGTTTCGAGAATTGCATATAGTAAAGACTTTGAAACTCTCAAAGTTGATTTTCTTAGCAAG
CTACCTGAAATGCTGAAAATGTTCGAAGATCGTTTATGTCATAAAACATATTTAAATGGTGATCATGTAA
CCCATCCTGACTTCATGTTGTATGACGCTCTTGATGTTGTTTTATACATGGACCCAATGTGCCTGGATGC
GTTCCCAAAATTAGTTTGTTTTAAAAAACGTATTGAAGCTATCCCACAAATTGATAAGTACTTGAAATCC
AGCAAGTATATAGCATGGCCTTTGCAGGGCTGGCAAGCCACGTTTGGTGGTGGCGACCATCCTCCAAAAG
GATCTGGAGGCGGCGGGTCCGGCGGAATGGCAGAAATCGGTACTGGCTTTCCATTCGACCCCCATTATGT
GGAAGTCCTGGGCGAGCGCATGCACTACGTCGATGTTGGTCCGCGCGATGGCACCCCTGTGCTGTTCCTG
CACGGTAACCCGACCTCCTCCTACGTGTGGCGCAACATCATCCCGCATGTTGCACCGACCCATCGCTGCA
TTGCTCCAGACCTGATCGGTATGGGCAAATCCGACAAACCAGACCTGGGTTATTTCTTCGACGACCACGT
CCGCTTCATGGATGCCTTCATCGAAGCCCTGGGTCTGGAAGAGGTCGTCCTGGTCATTCACGACTGGGGC
TCCGCTCTGGGTTTCCACTGGGCCAAGCGCAATCCAGAGCGCGTCAAAGGTATTGCATTTATGGAGTTCA
TCCGCCCTATCCCGACCTGGGACGAATGGCCAGAATTTGCCCGCGAGACCTTCCAGGCCTTCCGCACCAC
CGACGTCGGCCGCAAGCTGATCATCGATCAGAACGTTTTTATCGAGGGTACGCTGCCGATGGGTGTCGTC
CGCCCGCTGACTGAAGTCGAGATGGACCATTACCGCGAGCCGTTCCTGAATCCTGTTGACCGCGAGCCAC
TGTGGCGCTTCCCAAACGAGCTGCCAATCGCCGGTGAGCCAGCGAACATCGTCGCGCTGGTCGAAGAATA
CATGGACTGGCTGCACCAGTCCCCTGTCCCGAAGCTGCTGTTCTGGGGCACCCCAGGCGTTCTGATCCCA
CCGGCCGAAGCCGCTCGCCTGGCCAAAAGCCTGCCTAACTGCAAGGCTGTGGACATCGGCCCGGGTCTGA
ATCTGCTGCAAGAAGACAACCCGGACCTGATCGGCAGCGAGATCGCGCGCTGGCTGTCGACGCTCGAGAT
TTCCGGCATGGACGAGCTGTACAAGTCCGGACTCAGATCTGGTGGAGGCGGTAGCGGAGGAGGTGGCTCT
GTCGACATGGCAGAAATCGGTACTGGCTTTCCATTCGACCCCCATTATGTGGAAGTCCTGGGCGAGCGCA
TGCACTACGTCGATGTTGGTCCGCGCGATGGCACCCCTGTGCTGTTCCTGCACGGTAACCCGACCTCCTC
CTACGTGTGGCGCAACATCATCCCGCATGTTGCACCGACCCATCGCTGCATTGCTCCAGACCTGATCGGT
ATGGGCAAATCCGACAAACCAGACCTGGGTTATTTCTTCGACGACCACGTCCGCTTCATGGATGCCTTCA
TCGAAGCCCTGGGTCTGGAAGAGGTCGTCCTGGTCATTCACGACTGGGGCTCCGCTCTGGGTTTCCACTG
GGCCAAGCGCAATCCAGAGCGCGTCAAAGGTATTGCATTTATGGAGTTCATCCGCCCTATCCCGACCTGG
GACGAATGGCCAGAATTTGCCCGCGAGACCTTCCAGGCCTTCCGCACCACCGACGTCGGCCGCAAGCTGA
TCATCGATCAGAACGTTTTTATCGAGGGTACGCTGCCGATGGGTGTCGTCCGCCCGCTGACTGAAGTCGA
GATGGACCATTACCGCGAGCCGTTCCTGAATCCTGTTGACCGCGAGCCACTGTGGCGCTTCCCAAACGAG
CTGCCAATCGCCGGTGAGCCAGCGAACATCGTCGCGCTGGTCGAAGAATACATGGACTGGCTGCACCAGT
CCCCTGTCCCGAAGCTGCTGTTCTGGGGCACCCCAGGCGTTCTGATCCCACCGGCCGAAGCCGCTCGCCT
GGCCAAAAGCCTGCCTAACTGCAAGGCTGTGGACATCGGCCCGGGTCTGAATCTGCTGCAAGAAGACAAC
CCGGACCTGATCGGCAGCGAGATCGCGCGCTGGCTGTCGACGCTCGAGATTTCCGGCAAAAAGATGCCAT
AAGATCCACCGGATCTAGATAACTGATCATAATCAGCCATACCACATTTGTAGAGGTTTTACTTGCTTTA
AAAAACCTCCCACACCTCCCCCTGAACCTGAAACATAAAATGAATGCAATTGTTGTTGTTAACTTGTTTA
TTGCAGCTTATAATGGTTACAAATAAAGCAATAGCATCACAAATTTCACAAATAAAGCATTTTTTTCACT
GCATTCTAGTTGTGGTTTGTCCAAACTCATCAATGTATCTTAACGCGTAAATTGTAAGCGTTAATATTTT
GTTAAAATTCGCGTTAAATTTTTGTTAAATCAGCTCATTTTTTAACCAATAGGCCGAAATCGGCAAAATC
CCTTATAAATCAAAAGAATAGACCGAGATAGGGT
[37 nt withheld, positions 3255-3291]
AAAGAACGTGGACTCCAACGTCAAAGG
[49 nt withheld, positions 3319-3367]
T
[91 nt withheld, positions 3369-3459]
G
[124 nt withheld, positions 3461-3584]
CAGGTGGCACTTTTCGGGGAAATGTGCGCGGAACCCCTATTTGTTTATTTTTCTAAATACATTCAAATAT
GTATCCGCTCATGAGACAATAACCCTGATAAATGCTTCAATAATATTGAAAAAGGAAGAGTCCTGAGGCG
GAAAGAACCAGCTGTGGAATGTGTGTCAGTTAGGGTGTGGAAAGTCCCCAGGCTCCCCAGCAGGCAGAAG
TATGCAAAGCATGCATCTCAATTAGTCAGCAACCATAGTCCCGCCCCTAACTCCGCCCATCCCGCCCCTA
ACTCCGCCCAGTTCCGCCCATTCTCCGCCCCATGGCTGACTAATTTTTTTTATTTATGCAGAGGCCGAGG
CCGCCTCGGCCTCTGAGCTATTCCAGAAGTAGTGAGGAGGCTTTTTTGGAGGCCTAGGCTTTTGCAAAGA
TCGATCAAGAGACAGGATGAGGATCGTTTCGCATGATTGAACAAGATGGATTGCACGCAGGTTCTCCGGC
CGCTTGGGTGGAGAGGCTATTCGGCTATGACTGGGCACAACAGACAATCGGCTGCTCTGATGCCGCCGTG
TTCCGGCTGTCAGCGCAGGGGCGCCCGGTTCTTTTTGTCAAGACCGACCTGTCCGGTGCCCTGAATGAAC
TGCAAGACGAGGCAGCGCGGCTATCGTGGCTGGCCACGACGGGCGTTCCTTGCGCAGCTGTGCTCGACGT
TGTCACTGAAGCGGGAAGGGACTGGCTGCTATTGGGCGAAGTGCCGGGGCAGGATCTCCTGTCATCTCAC
CTTGCTCCTGCCGAGAAAGTATCCATCATGGCTGATGCAATGCGGCGGCTGCATACGCTTGATCCGGCTA
CCTGCCCATTCGACCACCAAGCGAAACATCGCATCGAGCGAGCACGTACTCGGATGGAAGCCGGTCTTGT
CGATCAGGATGATCTGGACGAAGAGCATCAGGGGCTCGCGCCAGCCGAACTGTTCGCCAGGCTCAAGGCG
AGCATGCCCGACGGCGAGGATCTCGTCGTGACCCATGGCGATGCCTGCTTGCCGAATATCATGGTGGAAA
ATGGCCGCTTTTCTGGATTCATCGACTGTGGCCGGCTGGGTGTGGCGGACCGCTATCAGGACATAGCGTT
GGCTACCCGTGATATTGCTGAAGAGCTTGGCGGCGAATGGGCTGACCGCTTCCTCGTGCTTTACGGTATC
GCCGCTCCCGATTCGCAGCGCATCGCCTTCTATCGCCTTCTTGACGAGTTCTTCTGAGCGGGACTCTGGG
GTTCGAAATGACCGACCAAGCGACGCCCAACCTGCCATCACGAGATTTCGATTCCACCGCCGCCTTCTAT
GAAAGGTTGGGCTTCGGAATCGTTTTCCGGGACGCCGGCTGGATGATCCTCCAGCGCGGGGATCTCATGC
TGGAGTTCTTCGCCCACCCTAGGGGGAGGCTAACTGAAACACGGAAGGAGACAATACCGGAAGGAACCCG
CGCTATGACGGCAATAAAAAGACAGAATAAAACGCACGGTGTTGGGTCGTTTGTTCATAAACGCGGGGTT
CGGTCCCAGGGCTGGCACTCTGTCGATACCCCACCGAGACCCCATTGGGGCCAATACGCCCGCGTTTCTT
CCTTTTCCCCACCCCACCCCCCAAGTTCGGGTGAAGGCCCAGGGCTCGCAGCCAACGTCGGGGCGGCAGG
CCCTGCCATAGCCTCAGGTTACTCATATATACTTTAGATTGATTTAAAACTTCATTTTTAATTTAAAAGG
ATCTAGGTGAAGATCCTTTTTGATAATCTCATGACCAAAATCCCTTAACGTGAGTTTTCGTTCCACTGAG
CGTCAGACCCCGTAGAAAAGATCAAAGGATCTTCTTGAGATCCTTTTTTTCTGCGCGTAATCTGCTGCTT
GCAAACAAAAAAACCACCGCTACCAGCGGTGGTTTGTTTGCCGGATCAAGAGCTACCAACTCTTTTTCCG
AAGGTAACTGGCTTCAGCAGAGCGCAGATACCAAATACTGTTCTTCTAGTGTAGCCGTAGTTAGGCCACC
ACTTCAAGAACTCTGTAGCACCGCCTACATACCTCGCTCTGCTAATCCTGTTACCAGTGGCTGCTGCCAG
TGGCGATAAGTCGTGTCTTACCGGGTTGGACTCAAGACGATAGTTACCGGATAAGGCGCAGCGGTCGGGC
TGAACGGGGGGTTCGTGCACACAGCCCAGCTTGGAGCGAACGACCTACACCGAACTGAGATACCTACAGC
GTGAGCTATGAGAAAGCGCCACGCTTCCCGAAGGGAGAAAGGCGGACAGGTATCCGGTAAGCGGCAGGGT
CGGAACAGGAGAGCGCACGAGGGAGCTTCCAGGGGGAAACGCCTGGTATCTTTATAGTCCTGTCGGGTTT
CGCCACCTCTGACTTGAGCGTCGATTTTTGTGATGCTCGTCAGGGGGGCGGAGCCTATGGAAAAACGCCA
GCAACGCGGCCTTTTTACGGTTCCTGGCCTTTTGCTGGCCTTTTGCTCACATGTTCTTTCCTGCGTTATC
CCCTGATTCTGTGGATAACCGTATTACCGCCATGCATTAGTTATTAA
